Addgene plasmid #57664: tdEos-Rab11a-7
Purpose: Localization: Ras GTPase, Excitation: 505 / 569, Emission: 516 / 581
Depositing lab: Michael Davidson. Depositing organization: Florida State University, Tallahassee.
Backbone
  Vector backbone: tdEos
  Backbone size w/o insert (bp): 4750
  Vector type: Mammalian Expression
  Selectable markers: Neomycin (select with G418)
Growth in bacteria
  Bacterial resistance: Kanamycin, 50 μg/mL
  Growth temperature: 37°C
  Growth strain: DH5alpha
  Copy number: High Copy
Gene/Insert
  Gene/Insert name: Rab11a (alt name: NM_004663.3)
  Species: H. sapiens (human)
  Entrez Gene: RAB11A (a.k.a. YL8)
  Promoter: CMV
  Tag / fusion protein: tdEos (N terminal on insert)
  Cloning method: Unknown
  Sequencing primers: 5′ CMV-F; 3′ SV40pA-R
Terms and licenses: Academic/Nonprofit Terms; Industry Terms
Depositor comments: . Excitation = 505 / 569; Emission = 516 / 581
How to cite: tdEos-Rab11a-7 was a gift from Michael Davidson (Addgene plasmid # 57664 ; http://n2t.net/addgene:57664 ; RRID:Addgene_57664)
