[The description below was written by a language model from this plasmid's Addgene catalogue record and pLannotate feature annotations shown in this document.]
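Description:
tdEos-Rab11a-7 is a mammalian expression plasmid of about 6 kb that produces human RAB11A fused at its N terminus to tdEos, a tandem-dimer form of the green-to-red photoconvertible fluorescent protein EosFP from the coral Lobophyllia hemprichii. The backbone has the layout of a C1-type fluorescent protein fusion vector. It replicates in E. coli from a high-copy ColE1/pUC origin and also carries an f1 origin. A single Tn5 aminoglycoside phosphotransferase gene (NeoR/KanR) sits behind both a bacterial bla promoter and the SV40 enhancer/early promoter and ends in an HSV TK polyadenylation signal. This one marker therefore gives kanamycin resistance in bacteria and G418 resistance in transfected mammalian cells. The short ble, bGH poly(A) and SV40 large T antigen fragments in the annotation appear to be incidental sequence matches or backbone remnants rather than functional parts.

The expression cassette is driven by the human CMV immediate-early enhancer and promoter. Two consecutive Eos coding units, annotated as d2EosFP and an EosFP fragment, together make up the tandem dimer. They are followed by a short remnant of the multiple cloning site that serves as a linker, then the RAB11A open reading frame and an SV40 polyadenylation signal. Placing the tag at the N terminus leaves the C-terminal end of the Rab free, which in Rab GTPases is the region that is lipid-modified for membrane attachment. RAB11A regulates endocytic recycling, so the fusion serves as a localization marker for that GTPase and the membrane compartments it associates with. The record lists excitation/emission of 505/516 nm for the green state and 569/581 nm for the red state. Photoconversion of this kind is generally used for tracking selected populations of labelled structures and for localization-based super-resolution imaging, although the record itself states only the localization purpose.
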