Features (pLannotate 1.2.2; 16 found; start..end, strand, type, name):
     54..357     +  enhancer       CMV enhancer: human cytomegalovirus immediate early enhancer
    358..561     +  promoter       CMV promoter: human cytomegalovirus (CMV) immediate early promoter
    606..1283    +  CDS            d2EosFP: d2EosFP is a photoconvertible red fluorescent protein published in 2004, derived from Lobophyllia hemprichii.
   1331..2007    +  CDS            EosFP (fragment): green-to-red photoswitchable fluorescent protein (Wiedenmann et al., 2004)
   2007..2026    +  misc_feature   MCS (fragment): multiple cloning site
   2028..2675    +  CDS            RAB11A: RB11A_HUMAN - Also known as RAB11. Experimental evidence at protein level: Swiss-Prot protein existence level 1. The small GTPases Rab are key regulators of intracellular membrane trafficking, from the formation of transport vesicles to their fusion with membranes. Rabs cycle between an inactive GDP-bound form and an active GTP-bound form that is able to recruit to membranes different set of downstream effectors directly responsible for vesicle formation, movement, tethering and fusion. The small Rab GTPase RAB11A regulates endocytic recycling. Acts as a major regulator of membrane delivery du
   2701..2785    +  CDS            large T antigen (fragment): large T antigen from SV40 (simian virus 40)
   2808..2929    +  polyA_signal   SV40 poly(A) signal: SV40 polyadenylation signal
   2963..3391    -  rep_origin     f1 ori (sequence partly withheld): f1 bacteriophage origin of replication; arrow indicates direction of (+) strand synthesis
   3418..3522    +  promoter       AmpR promoter: bla
   3524..3881    +  promoter       SV40 promoter: SV40 enhancer and early promoter
   3916..4710    +  CDS            NeoR/KanR: aminoglycoside phosphotransferase from Tn5; aph(3')-II (or nptII); confers resistance to neomycin, kanamycin, and G418 (Geneticin®)
   4731..4883    +  CDS            ble (fragment): BLE_KLEPN - Experimental evidence at protein level: Swiss-Prot protein existence level 1. Binding protein with a strong affinity to the bleomycin family of antibiotics. Binds to CL990; an antimitotic-antibiotic compound. From Klebsiella pneumoniae.
   4942..4989    +  polyA_signal   HSV TK poly(A) signal: herpes simplex virus thymidine kinase polyadenylation signal (Cole and Stacy, 1985)
   5080..5096    -  polyA_signal   bGH poly(A) signal (fragment): bovine growth hormone polyadenylation signal
   5318..5906    +  rep_origin     ori: high-copy-number ColE1/pMB1/pBR322/pUC origin of replication
>Addgene plasmid #57664 | tdEos-Rab11a-7 | addgene full sequence | sequence record 209006 | Addgene NGS Result
TAATAGTAATCAATTACGGGGTCATTAGTTCATAGCCCATATATGGAGTTCCGCGTTACATAACTTACGG
TAAATGGCCCGCCTGGCTGACCGCCCAACGACCCCCGCCCATTGACGTCAATAATGACGTATGTTCCCAT
AGTAACGCCAATAGGGACTTTCCATTGACGTCAATGGGTGGAGTATTTACGGTAAACTGCCCACTTGGCA
GTACATCAAGTGTATCATATGCCAAGTACGCCCCCTATTGACGTCAATGACGGTAAATGGCCCGCCTGGC
ATTATGCCCAGTACATGACCTTATGGGACTTTCCTACTTGGCAGTACATCTACGTATTAGTCATCGCTAT
TACCATGGTGATGCGGTTTTGGCAGTACATCAATGGGCGTGGATAGCGGTTTGACTCACGGGGATTTCCA
AGTCTCCACCCCATTGACGTCAATGGGAGTTTGTTTTGGCACCAAAATCAACGGGACTTTCCAAAATGTC
GTAACAACTCCGCCCCATTGACGCAAATGGGCGGTAGGCGTGTACGGTGGGAGGTCTATATAAGCAGAGC
TGGTTTAGTGAACCGTCAGATCCGCTAGCGCTACCGGTCGCCACCATGAGTGCGATTAAGCCAGACATGA
AGATCAACCTCCGTATGGAAGGCAACGTAAACGGGCACCACTTTGTGATCGACGGAGATGGTACAGGCAA
GCCTTTTGAGGGAAAACAGAGTATGGATCTTGAAGTCAAAGAGGGCGGACCTCTGCCTTTTGCCTTTGAT
ATCCTGACCACTGCATTCCATTACGGCAACAGGGTATTCGCCGAATATCCAGACCACATACAAGACTATT
TTAAGCAGTCGTTTCCTAAGGGGTATTCGTGGGAACGAAGCTTGACTTTCGAAGACGGGGGCATTTGCAT
TGCCAGAAACGACATAACAATGGAAGGGGACACTTTCTATAATAAAGTTCGATTTCACGGTGTAAACTTT
CCCGCCAATGGTCCAGTTATGCAGAAGAAGACGCTGAAATGGGAGCCCTCCACTGAGAAAATGTATGTGC
GTGATGGAGTGCTGACTGGTGATATTCGCATGGCTTTGTTGCTTGAAGGAAATGCCCATTACCGATGTGA
CTTCAGAACTACTTACAAAGCTAAGGAGAAGGGTGTCAAGTTACCAGGCTACCACTTTGTGGACCACTGC
ATTGAGATTTTAAGCCATGACAAAGATTACAACAAGGTTAAGCTGTATGAGCATGCTGTTGCTCATTCTG
GATTGCCTGACAATGCCAGACGATCCGGTAGCGGTCACGGTACTGGTTCTACTGGTTCTGGTTCTTCTGA
GAGTGCGATTAAGCCAGACATGAAGATCAACCTCCGTATGGAAGGCAACGTAAACGGGCACCACTTTGTG
ATCGACGGAGATGGTACAGGCAAGCCTTTTGAGGGAAAACAGAGTATGGATCTTGAAGTCAAAGAGGGCG
GACCTCTGCCTTTTGCCTTTGATATCCTGACCACTGCATTCCATTACGGCAACAGGGTATTCGCCGAATA
TCCAGACCACATACAAGACTATTTTAAGCAGTCGTTTCCTAAGGGGTATTCGTGGGAACGAAGCTTGACT
TTCGAAGACGGGGGCATTTGCATTGCCAGAAACGACATAACAATGGAAGGGGACACTTTCTATAATAAAG
TTCGATTTCACGGTGTAAACTTTCCCGCCAATGGTCCAGTTATGCAGAAGAAGACGCTGAAATGGGAGCC
CTCCACTGAGAAAATGTATGTGCGTGATGGAGTGCTGACTGGTGATATTCGCATGGCTTTGTTGCTTGAA
GGAAATGCCCATTACCGATGTGACTTCAGAACTACTTACAAAGCTAAGGAGAAGGGTGTCAAGTTACCAG
GCTACCACTTTGTGGACCACTGCATTGAGATTTTAAGCCATGACAAAGATTACAACAAGGTTAAGCTGTA
TGAGCATGCTGTTGCTCATTCTGGATTGCCTGACAATGCCAGACGATCCGGACTCAGATCTCGAGCCATG
GGCACCCGCGACGACGAGTACGACTACCTCTTTAAAGTTGTCCTTATTGGAGATTCTGGTGTTGGAAAGA
GTAATCTCCTGTCTCGATTTACTCGAAATGAGTTTAATCTGGAAAGCAAGAGCACCATTGGAGTAGAGTT
TGCAACAAGAAGCATCCAGGTTGATGGAAAAACAATAAAGGCACAGATATGGGACACAGCAGGGCAAGAG
CGATATCGAGCTATAACATCAGCATATTATCGTGGAGCTGTAGGTGCCTTATTGGTTTATGACATTGCTA
AACATCTCACATATGAAAATGTAGAGCGATGGCTGAAAGAACTGAGAGATCATGCTGATAGTAACATTGT
TATCATGCTTGTGGGCAATAAGAGTGATCTACGTCATCTCAGGGCAGTTCCTACAGATGAAGCAAGAGCT
TTTGCAGAAAAGAATGGTTTGTCATTCATTGAAACTTCGGCCCTAGACTCTACAAATGTAGAAGCTGCTT
TTCAGACAATTTTAACAGAGATTTACCGCATTGTTTCTCAGAAGCAAATGTCAGACAGACGCGAAAATGA
CATGTCTCCAAGCAACAATGTGGTTCCTATTCATGTTCCACCAACCACTGAAAACAAGCCAAAGGTGCAG
TGCTGTCAGAACATCTAAGGATCCACCGGATCTAGATAACTGATCATAATCAGCCATACCACATTTGTAG
AGGTTTTACTTGCTTTAAAAAACCTCCCACACCTCCCCCTGAACCTGAAACATAAAATGAATGCAATTGT
TGTTGTTAACTTGTTTATTGCAGCTTATAATGGTTACAAATAAAGCAATAGCATCACAAATTTCACAAAT
AAAGCATTTTTTTCACTGCATTCTAGTTGTGGTTTGTCCAAACTCATCAATGTATCTTAACGCGTAAATT
GTAAGCGTTAATATTTTGTTAAAATTCGCGTTAAATTTTTGTTAAATCAGCTCATTTTTTAACCAATAGG
CCGAAATCGGCAAAATCCCTTATAAATCAAAAGAATAGACCGAGATAGGGT
[37 nt withheld, positions 3062-3098]
AAAGAACGTGGACTCCAACGTCAAAGG
[49 nt withheld, positions 3126-3174]
T
[91 nt withheld, positions 3176-3266]
G
[124 nt withheld, positions 3268-3391]
CAGGTGGCACTTTTCGGGGAAATGTGCGCGGAACCCCTATTTGTTTATTTTTCTAAATACATTCAAATAT
GTATCCGCTCATGAGACAATAACCCTGATAAATGCTTCAATAATATTGAAAAAGGAAGAGTCCTGAGGCG
GAAAGAACCAGCTGTGGAATGTGTGTCAGTTAGGGTGTGGAAAGTCCCCAGGCTCCCCAGCAGGCAGAAG
TATGCAAAGCATGCATCTCAATTAGTCAGCAACCAGGTGTGGAAAGTCCCCAGGCTCCCCAGCAGGCAGA
AGTATGCAAAGCATGCATCTCAATTAGTCAGCAACCATAGTCCCGCCCCTAACTCCGCCCATCCCGCCCC
TAACTCCGCCCAGTTCCGCCCATTCTCCGCCCCATGGCTGACTAATTTTTTTTATTTATGCAGAGGCCGA
GGCCGCCTCGGCCTCTGAGCTATTCCAGAAGTAGTGAGGAGGCTTTTTTGGAGGCCTAGGCTTTTGCAAA
GATCGATCAAGAGACAGGATGAGGATCGTTTCGCATGATTGAACAAGATGGATTGCACGCAGGTTCTCCG
GCCGCTTGGGTGGAGAGGCTATTCGGCTATGACTGGGCACAACAGACAATCGGCTGCTCTGATGCCGCCG
TGTTCCGGCTGTCAGCGCAGGGGCGCCCGGTTCTTTTTGTCAAGACCGACCTGTCCGGTGCCCTGAATGA
ACTGCAAGACGAGGCAGCGCGGCTATCGTGGCTGGCCACGACGGGCGTTCCTTGCGCAGCTGTGCTCGAC
GTTGTCACTGAAGCGGGAAGGGACTGGCTGCTATTGGGCGAAGTGCCGGGGCAGGATCTCCTGTCATCTC
ACCTTGCTCCTGCCGAGAAAGTATCCATCATGGCTGATGCAATGCGGCGGCTGCATACGCTTGATCCGGC
TACCTGCCCATTCGACCACCAAGCGAAACATCGCATCGAGCGAGCACGTACTCGGATGGAAGCCGGTCTT
GTCGATCAGGATGATCTGGACGAAGAGCATCAGGGGCTCGCGCCAGCCGAACTGTTCGCCAGGCTCAAGG
CGAGCATGCCCGACGGCGAGGATCTCGTCGTGACCCATGGCGATGCCTGCTTGCCGAATATCATGGTGGA
AAATGGCCGCTTTTCTGGATTCATCGACTGTGGCCGGCTGGGTGTGGCGGACCGCTATCAGGACATAGCG
TTGGCTACCCGTGATATTGCTGAAGAGCTTGGCGGCGAATGGGCTGACCGCTTCCTCGTGCTTTACGGTA
TCGCCGCTCCCGATTCGCAGCGCATCGCCTTCTATCGCCTTCTTGACGAGTTCTTCTGAGCGGGACTCTG
GGGTTCGAAATGACCGACCAAGCGACGCCCAACCTGCCATCACGAGATTTCGATTCCACCGCCGCCTTCT
ATGAAAGGTTGGGCTTCGGAATCGTTTTCCGGGACGCCGGCTGGATGATCCTCCAGCGCGGGGATCTCAT
GCTGGAGTTCTTCGCCCACCCTAGGGGGAGGCTAACTGAAACACGGAAGGAGACAATACCGGAAGGAACC
CGCGCTATGACGGCAATAAAAAGACAGAATAAAACGCACGGTGTTGGGTCGTTTGTTCATAAACGCGGGG
TTCGGTCCCAGGGCTGGCACTCTGTCGATACCCCACCGAGACCCCATTGGGGCCAATACGCCCGCGTTTC
TTCCTTTTCCCCACCCCACCCCCCAAGTTCGGGTGAAGGCCCAGGGCTCGCAGCCAACGTCGGGGCGGCA
GGCCCTGCCATAGCCTCAGGTTACTCATATATACTTTAGATTGATTTAAAACTTCATTTTTAATTTAAAA
GGATCTAGGTGAAGATCCTTTTTGATAATCTCATGACCAAAATCCCTTAACGTGAGTTTTCGTTCCACTG
AGCGTCAGACCCCGTAGAAAAGATCAAAGGATCTTCTTGAGATCCTTTTTTTCTGCGCGTAATCTGCTGC
TTGCAAACAAAAAAACCACCGCTACCAGCGGTGGTTTGTTTGCCGGATCAAGAGCTACCAACTCTTTTTC
CGAAGGTAACTGGCTTCAGCAGAGCGCAGATACCAAATACTGTTCTTCTAGTGTAGCCGTAGTTAGGCCA
CCACTTCAAGAACTCTGTAGCACCGCCTACATACCTCGCTCTGCTAATCCTGTTACCAGTGGCTGCTGCC
AGTGGCGATAAGTCGTGTCTTACCGGGTTGGACTCAAGACGATAGTTACCGGATAAGGCGCAGCGGTCGG
GCTGAACGGGGGGTTCGTGCACACAGCCCAGCTTGGAGCGAACGACCTACACCGAACTGAGATACCTACA
GCGTGAGCTATGAGAAAGCGCCACGCTTCCCGAAGGGAGAAAGGCGGACAGGTATCCGGTAAGCGGCAGG
GTCGGAACAGGAGAGCGCACGAGGGAGCTTCCAGGGGGAAACGCCTGGTATCTTTATAGTCCTGTCGGGT
TTCGCCACCTCTGACTTGAGCGTCGATTTTTGTGATGCTCGTCAGGGGGGCGGAGCCTATGGAAAAACGC
CAGCAACGCGGCCTTTTTACGGTTCCTGGCCTTTTGCTGGCCTTTTGCTCACATGTTCTTTCCTGCGTTA
TCCCCTGATTCTGTGGATAACCGTATTACCGCCATGCATTAGTTAT
