>Addgene plasmid #57664 | tdEos-Rab11a-7 | depositor partial sequence | sequence record 88818 | insert sequence
GACGTCAGATCCGCTAGCGCTACCGGTCGCCACCATGAGTGCGATTAAGCCAGACATGAAGATCAACCTC
CGTATGGAAGGCAACGTAAACGGGCACCACTTTGTGATCGACGGAGATGGTACAGGCAAGCCTTTTGAGG
GAAAACAGAGTATGGATCTTGAAGTCAAAGAGGGCGGACCTCTGCCTTTTGCCTTTGATATCCTGACCAC
TGCATTCCATTACGGCAACAGGGTATTCGCCGAATATCCAGACCACATACAAGACTATTTTAAGCAGTCG
TTTCCTAAGGGGTATTCGTGGGAACGAAGCTTGACTTTCGAAGACGGGGGCATTTGCATTGCCAGAAACG
ACATAACAATGGAAGGGGACACTTTCTATAATAAAGTTCGATTTCACGGTGTAAACTTTCCCGCCAATGG
TCCAGTTATGCAGAAGAAGACGCTGAAATGGGAGCCCTCCACTGAGAAAATGTATGTGCGTGATGGAGTG
CTGACTGGTGATATTCGCATGGCTTTGTTGCTTGAAGGAAATGCCCATTACCGATGTGACTTCAGAACTA
CTTACAAAGCTAAGGAGAAGGGTGTCAAGTTACCAGGCTACCACTTTGTGGACCACTGCATTGAGATTTT
AAGCCATGACAAAGATTACAACAAGGTTAAGCTGTATGAGCATGCTGTTGCTCATTCTGGATTGCCTGAC
AATGCCAGACGATCCGGTAGCGGTCACGGTACTGGTTCTACTGGTTCTGGTTCTTCTGAGAGTGCGATTA
AGCCAGACATGAAGATCAACCTCCGTATGGAAGGCAACGTAAACGGGCACCACTTTGTGATCGACGGAGA
TGGTACAGGCAAGCCTTTTGAGGGAAAACAGAGTATGGATCTTGAAGTCAAAGAGGGCGGACCTCTGCCT
TTTGCCTTTGATATCCTGACCACTGCATTCCATTACGGCAACAGGGTATTCGCCGAATATCCAGACCACA
TACAAGACTATTTTAAGCAGTCGTTTCCTAAGGGGTATTCGTGGGAACGAAGCTTGACTTTCGAAGACGG
GGGCATTTGCATTGCCAGAAACGACATAACAATGGAAGGGGACACTTTCTATAATAAAGTTCGATTTCAC
GGTGTAAACTTTCCCGCCAATGGTCCAGTTATGCAGAAGAAGACGCTGAAATGGGAGCCCTCCACTGAGA
AAATGTATGTGCGTGATGGAGTGCTGACTGGTGATATTCGCATGGCTTTGTTGCTTGAAGGAAATGCCCA
TTACCGATGTGACTTCAGAACTACTTACAAAGCTAAGGAGAAGGGTGTCAAGTTACCAGGCTACCACTTT
GTGGACCACTGCATTGAGATTTTAAGCCATGACAAAGATTACAACAAGGTTAAGCTGTATGAGCATGCTG
TTGCTCATTCTGGATTGCCTGACAATGCCAGACGATCCGGACTCAGATCTCGAGCCATGGGCACCCGCGA
CGACGAGTACGACTACCTCTTTAAAGTTGTCCTTATTGGAGATTCTGGTGTTGGAAAGAGTAATCTCCTG
TCTCGATTTACTCGAAATGAGTTTAATCTGGAAAGCAAGAGCACCATTGGAGTAGAGTTTGCAACAAGAA
GCATCCAGGTTGATGGAAAAACAATAAAGGCACAGATATGGGACACAGCAGGGCAAGAGCGATATCGAGC
TATAACATCAGCATATTATCGTGGAGCTGTAGGTGCCTTATTGGTTTATGACATTGCTAAACATCTCACA
TATGAAAATGTAGAGCGATGGCTGAAAGAACTGAGAGATCATGCTGATAGTAACATTGTTATCATGCTTG
TGGGCAATAAGAGTGATCTACGTCATCTCAGGGCAGTTCCTACAGATGAAGCAAGAGCTTTTGCAGAAAA
GAATGGTTTGTCATTCATTGAAACTTCGGCCCTAGACTCTACAAATGTAGAAGCTGCTTTTCAGACAATT
TTAACAGAGATTTACCGCATTGTTTCTCAGAAGCAAATGTCAGACAGACGCGAAAATGACATGTCTCCAA
GCAACAATGTGGTTCCTATTCATGTTCCACCAACCACTGAAAACAAGCCAAAGGTGCAGTGCTGTCAGAA
CATCTAAGGATCCACCGGATCTAGATAACTGATCATAATCAGCCATACCACATT
